Addgene plasmid #247750: YIplac211-Sys1-FRBx2
Purpose: Insert a C-terminal FRBx2 tag at SYS1 by popin-popout
Depositing lab: Benjamin Glick. Depositing organization: University of Chicago.
Backbone
  Vector backbone: YIplac211
  Vector type: Yeast Expression
Growth in bacteria
  Bacterial resistance: Ampicillin, 100 μg/mL
  Growth temperature: 37°C
  Growth strain: DH5alpha
  Copy number: High Copy
Gene/Insert
  Gene/Insert name: Sys1-FRBx2
  Species: S. cerevisiae (budding yeast)
  Cloning method: Restriction Enzyme; 5′ cloning site Unspecified (unknown if destroyed)
Terms and licenses: Academic/Nonprofit Terms; Industry Terms: Not Available to Industry
How to cite: YIplac211-Sys1-FRBx2 was a gift from Benjamin Glick (Addgene plasmid # 247750 ; http://n2t.net/addgene:247750 ; RRID:Addgene_247750)
