[The description below was written by a language model from this plasmid's Addgene catalogue record and pLannotate feature annotations shown in this document.]
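Description:
YIplac211-Sys1-FRBx2 is a yeast integrating plasmid built on the YIplac211 backbone and designed to add a C-terminal tandem FRB tag to the endogenous SYS1 gene of Saccharomyces cerevisiae. In E. coli it is maintained at high copy through a ColE1/pUC-type origin and selected with ampicillin via the β-lactamase gene. No yeast replication origin or centromere is annotated, consistent with an integrative vector that persists in yeast only after recombining into the chromosome. The yeast marker is URA3 under its own promoter, which allows selection on medium lacking uracil and counterselection with 5-fluoroorotic acid. Remnants of the lacZα cloning region (lac promoter, operator, CAP site, and lacI and lacZα fragments), along with short rop and bom fragments, are backbone leftovers with no role in the tagging strategy.

The insert carries the SYS1 coding sequence, which encodes a Golgi membrane protein needed for targeting Arl3 to the Golgi, followed in the same orientation by two copies of the FRB domain, the FKBP-rapamycin binding domain of human FRAP (mTOR). Unannotated sequence lies on both sides of this cassette and presumably supplies SYS1 flanking homology, though the record does not say so, and no heterologous promoter is annotated. In the pop-in/pop-out scheme, the plasmid first integrates at SYS1 by homologous recombination under URA3 selection, creating a duplication. 5-FOA counterselection then recovers cells that have excised the vector by a second recombination, some of which retain a scarless tagged allele expressed from the native locus. FRB tags are generally used for rapamycin-induced dimerisation with FKBP fusion proteins, so Sys1 could serve as one partner in such an experiment, but the record does not describe a specific application.
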