Features (pLannotate 1.2.2; 15 found; start..end, strand, type, name):
    183..771     -  rep_origin     ori: high-copy-number ColE1/pMB1/pBR322/pUC origin of replication
    942..1802    -  CDS            AmpR: β-lactamase; bla; confers resistance to ampicillin, carbenicillin, and related antibiotics
   1803..1907    -  promoter       AmpR promoter: bla
   2000..2215    +  promoter       URA3 promoter: S. cerevisiae URA3
   2216..3019    +  CDS            URA3: orotidine-5'-phosphate decarboxylase, required for uracil biosynthesis; S. cerevisiae URA3; yeast auxotrophic marker, counterselectable with 5-fluoroorotic acid (5-FOA)
   3108..3143    +  CDS            rop (fragment): Rop protein, which maintains plasmids at low copy number; rop
   3245..3344    +  misc_feature   bom (fragment): basis of mobility region from pBR322
   3350..3507    -  CDS            lacZα (fragment): LacZα fragment of β-galactosidase; lacZ fragment
   3939..4547    +  CDS            SYS1: SYS1_YEAST - Experimental evidence at protein level: Swiss-Prot protein existence level 1. Necessary for the targeting of ARL3 to the Golgi. Involved in protein trafficking. May serve as a receptor for acetylated ARL3. From Saccharomyces cerevisiae (strain ATCC 204508 / S288c) (Baker's yeast).
   4611..4889    +  CDS            FRB: FKBP-rapamycin binding domain of human FRAP
   4950..5228    +  CDS            FRB: FKBP-rapamycin binding domain of human FRAP
   5828..5844    -  protein_bind   lac operator: The lac repressor binds to the lac operator to inhibit transcription in E. coli. This inhibition can be relieved by adding lactose or isopropyl-β-D-thiogalactopyranoside (IPTG). lac repressor encoded by lacI
   5852..5882    -  promoter       lac promoter: promoter for the E. coli lac operon
   5897..5918    -  protein_bind   CAP binding site: CAP binding activates transcription in the presence of cAMP. E. coli catabolite activator protein
   5931..6023    -  CDS            lacI (fragment): lac repressor; lacI; The lac repressor binds to the lac operator to inhibit transcription in E. coli. This inhibition can be relieved by adding lactose or isopropyl-β-D-thiogalactopyranoside (IPTG).
>Addgene plasmid #247750 | YIplac211-Sys1-FRBx2 | addgene full sequence | sequence record 492065 | Addgene NGS Result
TCTTCCGCTTCCTCGCTCACTGACTCGCTGCGCTCGGTCGTTCGGCTGCGGCGAGCGGTATCAGCTCACT
CAAAGGCGGTAATACGGTTATCCACAGAATCAGGGGATAACGCAGGAAAGAACATGTGAGCAAAAGGCCA
GCAAAAGGCCAGGAACCGTAAAAAGGCCGCGTTGCTGGCGTTTTTCCATAGGCTCCGCCCCCCTGACGAG
CATCACAAAAATCGACGCTCAAGTCAGAGGTGGCGAAACCCGACAGGACTATAAAGATACCAGGCGTTTC
CCCCTGGAAGCTCCCTCGTGCGCTCTCCTGTTCCGACCCTGCCGCTTACCGGATACCTGTCCGCCTTTCT
CCCTTCGGGAAGCGTGGCGCTTTCTCATAGCTCACGCTGTAGGTATCTCAGTTCGGTGTAGGTCGTTCGC
TCCAAGCTGGGCTGTGTGCACGAACCCCCCGTTCAGCCCGACCGCTGCGCCTTATCCGGTAACTATCGTC
TTGAGTCCAACCCGGTAAGACACGACTTATCGCCACTGGCAGCAGCCACTGGTAACAGGATTAGCAGAGC
GAGGTATGTAGGCGGTGCTACAGAGTTCTTGAAGTGGTGGCCTAACTACGGCTACACTAGAAGAACAGTA
TTTGGTATCTGCGCTCTGCTGAAGCCAGTTACCTTCGGAAAAAGAGTTGGTAGCTCTTGATCCGGCAAAC
AAACCACCGCTGGTAGCGGTGGTTTTTTTGTTTGCAAGCAGCAGATTACGCGCAGAAAAAAAGGATCTCA
AGAAGATCCTTTGATCTTTTCTACGGGGTCTGACGCTCAGTGGAACGAAAACTCACGTTAAGGGATTTTG
GTCATGAGATTATCAAAAAGGATCTTCACCTAGATCCTTTTAAATTAAAAATGAAGTTTTAAATCAATCT
AAAGTATATATGAGTAAACTTGGTCTGACAGTTACCAATGCTTAATCAGTGAGGCACCTATCTCAGCGAT
CTGTCTATTTCGTTCATCCATAGTTGCCTGACTCCCCGTCGTGTAGATAACTACGATACGGGAGGGCTTA
CCATCTGGCCCCAGTGCTGCAATGATACCGCGAGACCCACGCTCACCGGCTCCAGATTTATCAGCAATAA
ACCAGCCAGCCGGAAGGGCCGAGCGCAGAAGTGGTCCTGCAACTTTATCCGCCTCCATCCAGTCTATTAA
TTGTTGCCGGGAAGCTAGAGTAAGTAGTTCGCCAGTTAATAGTTTGCGCAACGTTGTTGCCATTGCTACA
GGCATCGTGGTGTCACGCTCGTCGTTTGGTATGGCTTCATTCAGCTCCGGTTCCCAACGATCAAGGCGAG
TTACATGATCCCCCATGTTGTGCAAAAAAGCGGTTAGCTCCTTCGGTCCTCCGATCGTTGTCAGAAGTAA
GTTGGCCGCAGTGTTATCACTCATGGTTATGGCAGCACTGCATAATTCTCTTACTGTCATGCCATCCGTA
AGATGCTTTTCTGTGACTGGTGAGTACTCAACCAAGTCATTCTGAGAATAGTGTATGCGGCGACCGAGTT
GCTCTTGCCCGGCGTCAATACGGGATAATACCGCGCCACATAGCAGAACTTTAAAAGTGCTCATCATTGG
AAAACGTTCTTCGGGGCGAAAACTCTCAAGGATCTTACCGCTGTTGAGATCCAGTTCGATGTAACCCACT
CGTGCACCCAACTGATCTTCAGCATCTTTTACTTTCACCAGCGTTTCTGGGTGAGCAAAAACAGGAAGGC
AAAATGCCGCAAAAAAGGGAATAAGGGCGACACGGAAATGTTGAATACTCATACTCTTCCTTTTTCAATA
TTATTGAAGCATTTATCAGGGTTATTGTCTCATGAGCGGATACATATTTGAATGTATTTAGAAAAATAAA
CAAATAGGGGTTCCGCGCACATTTCCCCGAAAAGTGCCACCTGACGTCTAAGAAACCATTATTATCATGA
CATTAACCTATAAAAATAGGCGTATCACGAGGCCAGCTTTTCAATTCATCATTTTTTTTTTATTCTTTTT
TTTGATTTCGGTTTCCTTGAAATTTTTTTGATTCGGTAATCTCCGAACAGAAGGAAGAACGAAGGAAGGA
GCACAGACTTAGATTGGTATATATACGCATATGTAGTGTTGAAGAAACATGAAATTGCCCAGTATTCTTA
ACCCAACTGCACAGAACAAAAACATGCAGGAAACGAAGATAAATCATGTCGAAAGCTACATATAAGGAAC
GTGCTGCTACTCATCCTAGTCCTGTTGCTGCCAAGCTATTTAATATCATGCACGAAAAGCAAACAAACTT
GTGTGCTTCATTGGATGTTCGTACCACCAAGGAATTACTGGAGTTAGTTGAAGCATTAGGTCCCAAAATT
TGTTTACTAAAAACACATGTGGATATCTTGACTGATTTTTCCATGGAGGGCACAGTTAAGCCGCTAAAGG
CATTATCCGCCAAGTACAATTTTTTACTCTTCGAAGACAGAAAATTTGCTGACATTGGTAATACAGTCAA
ATTGCAGTACTCTGCGGGTGTATACAGAATAGCAGAATGGGCAGACATTACGAATGCACACGGTGTGGTG
GGCCCAGGTATTGTTAGCGGTTTGAAGCAGGCGGCAGAAGAAGTAACAAAGGAACCTAGAGGCCTTTTGA
TGTTAGCAGAATTGTCATGCAAGGGCTCCCTATCTACTGGAGAATATACTAAGGGTACTGTTGACATTGC
GAAGAGCGACAAAGATTTTGTTATCGGCTTTATTGCTCAAAGAGACATGGGTGGAAGAGATGAAGGTTAC
GATTGGTTGATTATGACACCCGGTGTGGGTTTAGATGACAAGGGAGACGCATTGGGTCAACAGTATAGAA
CCGTGGATGATGTGGTCTCTACAGGATCTGACATTATTATTGTTGGAAGAGGACTATTTGCAAAGGGAAG
GGATGCTAAGGTAGAGGGTGAACGTTACAGAAAAGCAGGCTGGGAAGCATATTTGAGAAGATGCGGCCAG
CAAAACTAAAAAACTGTATTATAAGTAAATGCATGTATACTAAACTCACAAATTAGAGCTTCAATTTAAT
TATATCAGTTATTACCCGCCCTTTCGTCTCGCGCGTTTCGGTGATGACGGTGAAAACCTCTGACACATGC
AGCTCCCGGAGACGGTCACAGCTTGTCTGTAAGCGGATGCCGGGAGCAGACAAGCCCGTCAGGGCGCGTC
AGCGGGTGTTGGCGGGTGTCGGGGCTGGCTTAACTATGCGGCATCAGAGCAGATTGTACTGAGAGTGCAC
CATATGCGGTGTGAAATACCGCACAGATGCGTAAGGAGAAAATACCGCATCAGGCGCCATTCGCCATTCA
GGCTGCGCAACTGTTGGGAAGGGCGATCGGTGCGGGCCTCTTCGCTATTACGCCAGCTGGCGAAAGGGGG
ATGTGCTGCAAGGCGATTAAGTTGGGTAACGCCAGGGTTTTCCCAGTCACGACGTTGTAAAACGACGGCC
AGTGAATTCCTGGTAATATTTCAGTTGTTGACTAATATATATAGTGGTTTTTGCCAAAATTAAAGACTTC
CTTTTATTAACTAGGTGACCAGATATAAGGAAGTGTATTTGCTTTCTAATAACTTGTGTACGGCCATAAC
CCGGCTTTTAATCAGTTTATTTAACAAGGTATACAAATCGCCAAACGTAACAAGAGATAGGCGCTATTAT
TCATTTAATATTGTCGTATTCAAAATACTAACGGTGAACAATTTGCTCCATTGTAACACTATAGGACAAG
GCTAATCATGAATAAATATCTCCCCACCCAAAATATTCGTAGCTCGCGATATTCACGGTAATATTCTGTA
ACTTCATGTTAAGAGATGATCTTTAGGAAGGCTAAGGAAGGGTACACATAGAAGTGAGATAAAAAATAGG
CATTTGAATTACTGTAACATGGTTTCGATAAGAAGGTATTTGCGAGTGCCGAATGAGTTGAAACCTTCCC
AGATCTTCAAACAAGATTCTCTCTCTCCAAGTAAGATTGGACTTCAAATTGTTCTTTTACAGATTTTTTA
TTACACCACAGCGATCGTTCTTTTTTATTGTTGGGCGAAGCTAGCGGGATATGATCTCAATATCAAGGAA
TGGCTGTTTTCTTGGGAGAATATCGACTTTACGAACGCATACGGTTTATCAATCTCACTGTTATGGCTTC
TGGATTCATTAATATGTGTTTTTTTCTTAACTGTTATCGTTGGACGGAGTAAACTCGCATGGGATTTTGC
TATCACTATACATGCCATCAATTTTATTGTGGTGTTCCTCTATACTCGGAAATTTCCTTCTTTTTCTTGG
TTTTTTCTTCAAATTTTATCATCTTTAATACTAATATTTTTGGGGACATGGACAACAAGATGGAGAGAGC
TTAGAGACACCTTTTTTGAGGGCTTGGTTGATCCTAATGAAGGAGAAGTTGGATTGGTTACGCCTAGTCA
GCAGCATAGTAATCATTCAGAATTGGAGCAATCACCAATACAACTAAAAGACTTAGAAAGCCAAATACGG
GATCCAGGTTCCTCTGGGTCTTCCGGTTCCTCAGGGTCGTCGGCCACCATGGCTTCTAGAATCCTCTGGC
ATGAGATGTGGCATGAAGGCCTGGAAGAGGCATCTCGTTTGTACTTTGGGGAAAGGAACGTGAAAGGCAT
GTTTGAGGTGCTGGAGCCCTTGCATGCTATGATGGAACGGGGCCCCCAGACTCTGAAGGAAACATCCTTT
AATCAGGCCTATGGTCGAGATTTAATGGAGGCCCAAGAGTGGTGCAGGAAGTACATGAAATCAGGGAATG
TCAAGGACCTCACCCAAGCCTGGGACCTCTATTATCATGTGTTCCGACGAATCTCAAAGACTAGTGGTTC
CTCTGGGTCTTCCGGTTCCTCAGGGTCGTCGGCCACCATGGCTTCTAGAATCCTCTGGCATGAGATGTGG
CATGAAGGCCTGGAAGAGGCATCTCGTTTGTACTTTGGGGAAAGGAACGTGAAAGGCATGTTTGAGGTGC
TGGAGCCCTTGCATGCTATGATGGAACGGGGCCCCCAGACTCTGAAGGAAACATCCTTTAATCAGGCCTA
TGGTCGAGATTTAATGGAGGCCCAAGAGTGGTGCAGGAAGTACATGAAATCAGGGAATGTCAAGGACCTC
ACCCAAGCCTGGGACCTCTATTATCATGTGTTCCGACGAATCTCAAAGACTAGTTATCCGTACGACGTAC
CAGACTACGCATAAAGCGGCCGCGAGGAGATGAAACAACATATTCGAGGCAATTTTGGCAATATTATAGT
CATTCAAGAGAAAACAGTAAATGTATGAAAAATGGCAAGAACCTTATCTCTATAGGCTTAATAAATCTGC
CTTTTTGGCCAATTTTTCAAAACAGATCCTATTTCTTATTTATACACAATCTATATTTAACATAATTAAG
TACGTGATGACATTGAAGATAATAATAAGTAAAGAGTTTACGTACTTAAATTTTATATAGTTTTAGTATA
CTTGCAATGTGTGAATGGATCTAGTAAGCTGAGGTACTTCTCTAGCGTGAATATGAAACGAGTAACAGGG
TGGTACATAATTTACGAACAGAACTCAAGTTGATAAATCCTTTGCGTTCTTAACCATTTGTAAAAGTTCG
TCAACAACATTGAAAATATTGCTTCGAGCAGATGTTTTATCGTTTCTGCAAATTTCCAGTCCTGAACACC
TCTGTTGTCGTAAATGTAATAATGCCACACTGGATTCGATTCTAGAAGCTTGGCGTAATCATGGTCATAG
CTGTTTCCTGTGTGAAATTGTTATCCGCTCACAATTCCACACAACATACGAGCCGGAAGCATAAAGTGTA
AAGCCTGGGGTGCCTAATGAGTGAGCTAACTCACATTAATTGCGTTGCGCTCACTGCCCGCTTTCCAGTC
GGGAAACCTGTCGTGCCAGCTGCATTAATGAATCGGCCAACGCGCGGGGAGAGGCGGTTTGCGTATTGGG
CGC
